>Addgene plasmid #213905 | pDonor_Tn-pOUT | addgene full sequence | sequence record 422620 | Addgene NGS Result
CCCTCGAATTGACGCGTTTACCAATGCTTAATCAGTGAGGCACCTATCTCAGCGATCTGTCTATTTCGTT
CATCCATAGTTGCCTGACTCCCCGTCGTGTAGATAACTACGATACGGGAGGGCTTACCATCTGGCCCCAG
TGCTGCAATGATACCGCGAGACCCACGCTCACCGGCTCCAGATTTATCAGCAATAAACCAGCCAGCCGGA
AGGGCCGAGCGCAGAAGTGGTCCTGCAACTTTATCCGCCTCCATCCAGTCTATTAATTGTTGCCGGGAAG
CTAGAGTAAGTAGTTCGCCAGTTAATAGTTTGCGCAACGTTGTTGCCATTGCTACAGGCATCGTGGTGTC
ACGCTCGTCGTTTGGTATGGCTTCATTCAGCTCCGGTTCCCAACGATCAAGGCGAGTTACATGATCCCCC
ATGTTGTGCAAAAAAGCGGTTAGCTCCTTCGGTCCTCCGATCGTTGTCAGAAGTAAGTTGGCCGCAGTGT
TATCACTCATGGTTATGGCAGCACTGCATAATTCTCTTACTGTCATGCCATCCGTAAGATGCTTTTCTGT
GACTGGTGAGTACTCAACCAAGTCATTCTGAGAATAGTGTATGCGGCGACCGAGTTGCTCTTGCCCGGCG
TCAATACGGGATAATACCGCGCCACATAGCAGAACTTTAAAAGTGCTCATCATTGGAAAACGTTCTTCGG
GGCGAAAACTCTCAAGGATCTTACCGCTGTTGAGATCCAGTTCGATGTAACCCACTCGTGCACCCAACTG
ATCTTCAGCATCTTTTACTTTCACCAGCGTTTCTGGGTGAGCAAAAACAGGAAGGCAAAATGCCGCAAAA
AAGGGAATAAGGGCGACACGGAAATGTTGAATACTCATACTCTTCCTTTTTCAATATTATTGAAGCATTT
ATCAGGGTTATTGTCTCATGAGCGGATACATATTTGAATGTATTTAGAAAAATAAACAAATAGGGGTTCC
GCGCACATTTCCCCGAAAAGTGCCACCTGACGTCTAAGAAACCATTATTATCATGACATTAACCTATAAA
AATAGGCGTATCACGAGGCCCTTTCGTCACGCGTCCTCGGTACCTAACAGGTTGGATGATAAGTCCCCGG
TCTTCGTATGCCGTCTTCTGCTTGGCGCGCCCTCGAGCAATTGAGGAAGCGGAACACGTAGAAAGCCAGT
CCGCAGAAACGGTGCTGACCCCGGATGAATGTCAGCTACTGGGCTATCTGGACAAGGGAAAACGCAAGCG
CAAAGAGAAAGCAGGTAGCTTGCAGTGGGCTTACATGGCGATAGCTAGACTGGGCGGTTTTATGGACAGC
AAGCGAACCGGAATTGCCAGCTGGGGCGCCCTCTGGTAAGGTTGGGAAGCCCTGCAAAGTAAACTGGATG
GCTTTCTTGCCGCCAAGGATCTGATGGCGCAGGGGATCAAGATCTGATCAAGAGACAGGATGAGGATCGT
TTCGCATGATTGAACAAGATGGATTGCACGCAGGTTCTCCGGCCGCTTGGGTGGAGAGGCTATTCGGCTA
TGACTGGGCACAACAGACAATCGGCTGCTCTGATGCCGCCGTGTTCCGGCTGTCAGCGCAGGGGCGCCCG
GTTCTTTTTGTCAAGACCGACCTGTCCGGTGCCCTGAATGAACTGCAGGACGAGGCAGCGCGGCTATCGT
GGCTGGCCACGACGGGCGTTCCTTGCGCAGCTGTGCTCGACGTTGTCACTGAAGCGGGAAGGGACTGGCT
GCTATTGGGCGAAGTGCCGGGGCAGGATCTCCTGTCATCTCACCTTGCTCCTGCCGAGAAAGTATCCATC
ATGGCTGATGCAATGCGGCGGCTGCATACGCTTGATCCGGCTACCTGCCCATTCGACCACCAAGCGAAAC
ATCGCATCGAGCGAGCACGTACTCGGATGGAAGCCGGTCTTGTCGATCAGGATGATCTGGACGAAGAGCA
TCAGGGGCTCGCGCCAGCCGAACTGTTCGCCAGGCTCAAGGCGCGCATGCCCGACGGCGAGGATCTCGTC
GTGACCCATGGCGATGCCTGCTTGCCGAATATCATGGTGGAAAATGGCCGCTTTTCTGGATTCATCGACT
GTGGCCGGCTGGGTGTGGCGGACCGCTATCAGGACATAGCGTTGGCTACCCGTGATATTGCTGAAGAGCT
TGGCGGCGAATGGGCTGACCGCTTCCTCGTGCTTTACGGTATCGCCGCTCCCGATTCGCAGCGCATCGCC
TTCTATCGCCTTCTTGACGAGTTCTTCTGAGCGGGACTCTGGGGTTCGAAATGACTCTAGAATGCGAGAG
TAGGGAACTGCCAGGCATCAAATAAAACGAAAGGCTCAGTCGAAAGACTGGGCCTTTCGTTTTATCTGTT
GTTTGTCGGTGAACGCTCTCCTGAGTAGGACAAATCCGCCGGGAGCGGATTTGAACGTTGCGAAGCAACG
GCCCGGAGGGTGGCGGGCAGGACGCCCGCCATAAACTGCCAGGCATCAAATTAAGCAGAAGGCCATCCTG
ACGGATGGCCTTTTTGCGTTTCTACCTGCATTGACAGCTAGCTCAGTCCTAGGTATTGTGCTAGCTGCAG
GGCGCGCCAAGCAGAAGACGGCATACGAAGACCGGGGACTTATCATCCAACCTGTTAGGATCCAGTGAGC
GCAACGCAATTGGAATTCCCATGTCAGCCGTTAAGTGTTCCTGTGTCACTCAAAATTGCTTTGAGAGGCT
CTAAGGGCTTCTCAGTGCGTTACATCCCTGGCTTGTTGTCCACAACCGTTAAACCTTAAAAGCTTTAAAA
GCCTTATATATTCTTTTTTTTCTTATAAAACTTAAAACCTTAGAGGCTATTTAAGTTGCTGATTTATATT
AATTTTATTGTTCAAACATGAGAGCTTAGTACGTGAAACATGAGAGCTTAGTACGTTAGCCATGAGAGCT
TAGTACGTTAGCCATGAGGGTTTAGTTCGTTAAACATGAGAGCTTAGTACGTTAAACATGAGAGCTTAGT
ACGTGAAACATGAGAGCTTAGTACGTACTATCAACAGGTTGAACTGCTGATCTTCAGATCCTCTACGCCG
GACGCATCGTGGCCGGATCAATTCCGTGATAGGTGGGCTGCCCTTCCTGGTTGGCTTGGTTTCATCAGCC
ATCCGCTTGCCCTCATCTGTTACGCCGGCGGTAGCCGGCCAGCCTCGCAGAGCAGGATTCCCGTTGAGCA
CCGCCAGGTGCGAATAAGGGACAGTGAAGAAGGAACACCCGCTCGCGGGTGGGCCTACTTCACCTATCCT
GCCCGGCTGACGCCGTTGGATACACCAAGGAAAGTCTACACGAACCCTTTGGCAAAATCCTGTATATCGT
GCGAAAAAGGATGGATATACCGAAAAAATCGCTATAATGACCCCGAAGCAGGGTTATGCAGCGGAAAACG
GAATTGATCC
Features (pLannotate 1.2.2; 10 found; start..end, strand, type, name):
     18..878     -  CDS            AmpR: β-lactamase; bla; confers resistance to ampicillin, carbenicillin, and related antibiotics
    879..983     -  promoter       AmpR promoter: bla
   1160..1444    +  CDS            tnpA (fragment): TN5P_ECOLX - Also known as tnp. Experimental evidence at protein level: Swiss-Prot protein existence level 1. Mediates transposition of transposon Tn5 by a 'cut and paste' mechanism. First, the monomeric transposase binds the 19 bp inverted DNA repeats flanking the transposon. Then, dimerization of the DNA- bound transposase creates a synaptic DNA complex. After nicking of the first DNA strand, excision of the transposon proceeds through a series of intermediates. The transposase then mediates the insertion of the transposon at a new site by strand transfer. The activity of the wild- type tran
   1476..2267    +  CDS            neo: KKA2_KLEPN - Also known as kan, nptII. Experimental evidence at protein level: Swiss-Prot protein existence level 1. Resistance to kanamycin, neomycin, paromomycin, ribostamycin, butirosin and gentamicin B. From Klebsiella pneumoniae.
   2329..2415    +  terminator     rrnB T1 terminator: Escherichia coli rrnB; transcription terminator T1 from the E. coli rrnB gene
   2507..2534    +  terminator     rrnB T2 terminator: transcription terminator T2 from the E. coli rrnB gene
   2551..2576    +  promoter       J23119(SpeI) promoter (fragment): bacterial promoter (Registry of Standard Biological Parts BBa J23119) modified to end with an SpeI site
   2682..3070    -  rep_origin     R6K γ ori: γ replication origin from E. coli plasmid R6K; requires the R6K initiator protein pi for replication
   3107..3152    -  CDS            traJ (fragment): oriT-recognizing protein; traJ
   3185..3294    -  oriT           oriT: incP origin of transfer
