[The description below was written by a language model from this plasmid's Addgene catalogue record and pLannotate feature annotations shown in this document.]
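Description:
pDonor_Tn-pOUT is a small (about 3.4 kb) bacterial transposon donor plasmid built on the pDonor_Tn suicide backbone. It replicates from an R6K γ origin, which depends on the π initiator protein, so it can only be maintained in pir+ E. coli hosts. In pir– recipients it cannot replicate and is lost. The backbone carries a β-lactamase gene with its own promoter for ampicillin selection during propagation. The feature table also shows an IncP oriT with an adjacent traJ fragment, which suggests the plasmid can be mobilised by conjugation from a donor strain that supplies the transfer functions.

The payload is a synthetic mariner transposon assembled by Gibson cloning. It contains a kanamycin resistance gene (neo/nptII) followed by the rrnB T1 and T2 terminators, and then a constitutive Anderson-series promoter, described by the depositor as pJ23104, oriented to read outward across the transposon end. The automated annotation labels this element as a J23119 fragment, which probably reflects the close sequence similarity among promoters of this family. It also calls a short Tn5 tnpA fragment upstream of neo, most likely sequence carried over from the origin of the kanamycin cassette rather than a functional transposase. The mariner inverted repeats are not annotated, and no mariner transposase is annotated on this plasmid, so the enzyme is presumably supplied from elsewhere.

After delivery into pir– cells, kanamycin selects for those in which the transposon has inserted into the genome. The terminators insulate the marker, and the outward-facing promoter can drive transcription of genes neighbouring the insertion site. Insertion libraries can therefore produce gain-of-expression effects as well as gene disruptions, in line with the associated work on transposon-based rewiring of genomic networks.
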