Addgene plasmid #213905: pDonor_Tn-pOUT
Purpose: Mariner transposon with outward-facing pJ23104 promoter
Depositing lab: James Collins. Depositing organization: Massachusetts Institute of Technology. Publication: A self-propagating, barcoded transposon system for the dynamic rewiring of genomic networks. English MA, Alcantar MA, Collins JJ. Mol Syst Biol. 2023 Jun 12;19(6):e11398. doi: 10.15252/msb.202211398. Epub 2023 Mar 27. PubMed 36970845.
Backbone
  Vector backbone: pDonor_Tn
  Vector type: Bacterial Expression
Growth in bacteria
  Bacterial resistance: Ampicillin, 100 μg/mL
  Growth temperature: 37°C
  Growth strain: Pir1
  Copy number: Unknown
Gene/Insert
  Gene/Insert name: mariner transposon with kan resistance and outward-facine pJ23104 promoter
  Species: Synthetic
  Cloning method: Gibson Cloning
Terms and licenses: Academic/Nonprofit Terms; Industry Terms: Not Available to Industry
Depositor comments: This plasmid contains a mariner transposon with a kanamycin resistance gene and an outward-facing constitutive promoter on an R6k gamma suicide backbone. The backbone encodes for ampicillin resistance and can be propagated in pir+ strains (e.g., One Shot PIR1 competent cells). Kanamycin is used to select pir- cells that have undergone a transposition event.
How to cite: pDonor_Tn-pOUT was a gift from James Collins (Addgene plasmid # 213905 ; http://n2t.net/addgene:213905 ; RRID:Addgene_213905)
